Addgene plasmid #30542: pHR-SIN-GFP-PTEN-Y16C
Depositing lab: Todd Waldman. Depositing organization: Georgetown University. Publication: Mechanistic Analysis of a DNA Damage-Induced, PTEN-Dependent Size Checkpoint in Human Cells. Kim JS, Xu X, Li H, Solomon D, Lane WS, Jin T, Waldman T. Mol Cell Biol. 2011 Jul . 31(13):2756-71. 10.1128/MCB.01323-10 PubMed 21536651.
Backbone
  Vector backbone: pHR-SIN
  Backbone size w/o insert (bp): 9000
  Vector type: Mammalian Expression
Growth in bacteria
  Bacterial resistance: Ampicillin, 100 μg/mL
  Growth temperature: 37°C
  Growth strain: DH5alpha
  Copy number: High Copy
Gene/Insert
  Gene/Insert name: GFP-PTEN-Y16C
  Species: H. sapiens (human)
  Insert size (bp): 1935
  Mutation: GFP-PTEN-Y16C
  GenBank ID: U93051
  Entrez Gene: PTEN (a.k.a. 10q23del, BZS, CWS1, DEC, GLM2, MHAM, MMAC1, PTEN1, PTENbeta, PTENgama, TEP1)
  Cloning method: Restriction Enzyme; 5′ cloning site BamH I (not destroyed); 3′ cloning site Not I (not destroyed)
  Sequencing primers: 5′ CCAAGGACCTGAAATGACCC
Terms and licenses: Academic/Nonprofit Terms; Industry Terms: Not Available to Industry
How to cite: pHR-SIN-GFP-PTEN-Y16C was a gift from Todd Waldman (Addgene plasmid # 30542 ; http://n2t.net/addgene:30542 ; RRID:Addgene_30542)
