[The description below was written by a language model from this plasmid's Addgene catalogue record.]
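Description:
pHR-SIN-GFP-PTEN-Y16C is a mammalian expression plasmid built on the pHR-SIN backbone (about 9 kb without insert). The record classes it only as "Mammalian Expression", although the pHR-SIN name is generally associated with self-inactivating HIV-1-derived lentiviral transfer vectors. In such vectors, a deletion in the 3′ LTR silences LTR-driven transcription after integration, so the transgene depends on an internal promoter. No feature table is provided, so the viral elements, the promoter driving the insert and the bacterial origin of replication are not stated and cannot be confirmed here. In bacteria the plasmid is selected with ampicillin and is maintained at high copy number. No mammalian selection marker is recorded.

The payload is an insert of roughly 1.9 kb encoding a fusion of GFP with human PTEN, the tumour-suppressor lipid and protein phosphatase. It was cloned by restriction digestion between BamHI and NotI sites, both of which remain intact. The insert name suggests that GFP lies at the N-terminus of PTEN, though the record does not say so explicitly. PTEN carries the Y16C point substitution, in which tyrosine 16 near the N-terminus is replaced by cysteine. The record does not describe the functional consequence of this change.

The GFP tag allows expression and subcellular localisation of the mutant protein to be followed by fluorescence. The associated publication concerns a DNA damage-induced, PTEN-dependent cell size checkpoint in human cells. The construct is therefore probably intended for expressing this PTEN variant in human cells, to compare its behaviour with wild-type PTEN or other mutant forms.
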