>Addgene plasmid #30542 | pHR-SIN-GFP-PTEN-Y16C | addgene partial sequence | sequence record 35875 | EGFP-C 5'-CATGGTCCTGCTGGAGTTCGTG-3'
GAGCTGTACAGAAAGGAGGCATGACAGCCATCATCAAAGAGATCGTTAGCAGAAACAAAAGGAGATGCCA
AGAGGATGGATTCGACTTAGACTTGACCTATATTTATCCAAACATTATTGCTATGGGATTTCCTGCAGAA
AGACTTGAAGGCGTATACAGGAACAATATTGATGATGTAGTAAGGTTTTTGGATTCAAAGCATAAAAACC
ATTACAAGATATACAATCTTTGTGCTGAAAGACATTATGACACCGCCAAATTTAATTGCAGAGTTGCACA
ATATCCTTTTGAAGACCATAACCCACCACAGCTAGAACTTATCAAACCCTTTTGTGAAGATCTTGACCAA
TGGCTAAGTGAAGATGACAATCATGTTGCAGCAATTCACTGTAAAGCTGGAAAGGGACGAACTGGTGTAA
TGATATGTGCATATTTATTACATCGGGGCAAATTTTTAAAGGCACAAGAGGCCCTAGATTTCTATGGGGA
AGTAAGGACCAGAGACAAAAAGGGAGTAACTATTCCCAGTCAGAGGCGCTATGTGTATTATTATAGCTAC
CTGTTAAAGAATCATCTGGATTATAGACCAGTGGCACTGTTGTTTCACAAGATGATGTTTGAAACTATTC
CAATGTTCAGTGGCGGAACTTGCAATCCTCAGTTTGTGGTCTGCCAGCTAAAGGTGAAGATATATTCCTC
CAATTCAGGACCCACACGACGGGAAGACAAGTTCATGTACTTTGAGTTCCCTCAGCCGTTACCTGTGTGT
GGTGATATCAAAGTAGAGTTCTTCCACAAACAGAACAAGATGCTAAAAAAGGACAAAATGTTTCACTTTT
GGGTAAATACATTCTTCATACCAGGACCAGAGGAAACCTCAGAAAAAGTAGAAAATGGAAGTCTATGTGA
TCAAGAAATCGATAGCATTTGCAGTATAGAGCGTGCAGATAATGACAAGGAATATCTAGTACTTACTTTA
ACAAAAA
